Addgene plasmid #138693: pLenti-Puro-sgNUAK2
Purpose: Expresses a human NUAK2-targeting sgRNA and Cas9
Depositing lab: Reuben Shaw. Depositing organization: Salk Institute for Biological Studies. Publication: The AMPK-Related Kinases SIK1 and SIK3 Mediate Key Tumor-Suppressive Effects of LKB1 in NSCLC. Hollstein PE, Eichner LJ, Brun SN, Kamireddy A, Svensson RU, Vera LI, Ross DS, Rymoff TJ, Hutchins A, Galvez HM, Williams AE, Shokhirev MN, Screaton RA, Berdeaux R, Shaw RJ. Cancer Discov. 2019 Nov;9(11):1606-1627. doi: 10.1158/2159-8290.CD-18-1261. Epub 2019 Jul 26. PubMed 31350328.
Backbone
  Vector backbone: pLentiCRISPR v2
  Vector type: Lentiviral
Growth in bacteria
  Bacterial resistance: Ampicillin, 100 μg/mL
  Growth temperature: 37°C
  Growth strain: NEB Stable
  Copy number: High Copy
Gene/Insert
  Gene/Insert name: sgNUAK2 human
  gRNA/shRNA sequence: AAGATCTGATGCACATACGG
  Species: H. sapiens (human)
  Entrez Gene: NUAK2 (a.k.a. SNARK, FLJ90349, DKFZp434J037, DKFZp686F01113)
  Promoter: hU6
  Cloning method: Restriction Enzyme; 5′ cloning site unknown (unknown if destroyed)
Terms and licenses: Academic/Nonprofit Terms; Industry Terms: Not Available to Industry
How to cite: pLenti-Puro-sgNUAK2 was a gift from Reuben Shaw (Addgene plasmid # 138693 ; http://n2t.net/addgene:138693 ; RRID:Addgene_138693)
