[The description below was written by a language model from this plasmid's Addgene catalogue record and pLannotate feature annotations shown in this document.]
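Description:
pLenti-Puro-sgNUAK2 is a third-generation-style, self-inactivating lentiviral CRISPR vector built on the pLentiCRISPR v2 backbone, designed to deliver both Streptococcus pyogenes Cas9 and a single guide RNA against human NUAK2 (also known as SNARK) from one plasmid. In bacteria it is maintained through a high-copy ColE1/pUC-type origin and selected with ampicillin via the β-lactamase gene. An f1 origin is also present. The full sequence record is about 13 kb.

The viral genome is transcribed from a CMV enhancer/promoter fused to a truncated HIV-1 5' LTR and carries the Ψ packaging signal, a gag fragment, the Rev response element for nuclear export of the unspliced RNA, and the cPPT/CTS. It ends in a ΔU3 3' LTR that inactivates LTR promoter activity after integration. Between these elements sit two expression units. A human U6 RNA polymerase III promoter drives the NUAK2-targeting spacer joined to the Cas9 guide RNA scaffold. An EF-1α core promoter drives the Cas9 coding sequence, followed by a puromycin N-acetyltransferase gene and a WPRE that enhances transcript stability and expression. The feature table does not annotate the linker between Cas9 and the puromycin marker, so the record does not show how the two are coupled. Outside the LTRs, the backbone also contains an SV40/EM7-driven bleomycin/Zeocin resistance cassette, which is not packaged into virus.

The construct is intended for producing lentivirus to transduce human cells, select them with puromycin, and disrupt NUAK2. It was deposited in connection with work on AMPK-related kinases acting downstream of LKB1 in non-small-cell lung cancer.
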