Features (pLannotate 1.2.2; 33 found; start..end, strand, type, name):
    217..397     +  LTR            5' LTR (truncated): truncated 5' long terminal repeat (LTR) from HIV-1
    444..569     +  misc_feature   HIV-1 Ψ: packaging signal of human immunodeficiency virus type 1
    553..916     +  CDS            HIV-1 gag (fragment): gag protein from human immunodeficiency virus 1; gag
   1062..1295    +  misc_feature   RRE: The Rev response element (RRE) of HIV-1 allows for Rev-dependent mRNA export from the nucleus to the cytoplasm.
   1672..1772    +  CDS            Rev (fragment): human immunodeficiency virus 1 (HIV-1) Rev protein; rev; enhances nuclear export of unspliced and incompletely spliced viral mRNAs
   1822..1939    +  misc_feature   cPPT/CTS: central polypurine tract and central termination sequence of HIV-1
   1990..2230    +  promoter       U6 promoter: RNA polymerase III promoter for human U6 snRNA
   2260..2335    +  misc_RNA       gRNA scaffold: guide RNA scaffold for the Streptococcus pyogenes CRISPR/Cas9 system
   2353..2371    +  CDS            small t antigen (fragment): SV40 (simian virus 40) small t antigen
   2397..2608    +  promoter       EF-1α core promoter: core promoter for human elongation factor EF-1α
   2633..6736    +  CDS            Cas9: Cas9 (Csn1) endonuclease from the Streptococcus pyogenes Type II CRISPR/Cas system generates RNA-guided double strand breaks in DNA
   6874..7471    +  CDS            PuroR (fragment): puromycin N-acetyltransferase; pac from Streptomyces; confers resistance to puromycin
   7487..8075    +  misc_feature   WPRE: woodchuck hepatitis virus posttranscriptional regulatory element
   8126..8145    +  misc_feature   cPPT/CTS (fragment): central polypurine tract and central termination sequence of HIV-1
   8147..8380    +  LTR            3' LTR (ΔU3): self-inactivating 3' long terminal repeat (LTR) from HIV-1
   8412..8636    +  polyA_signal   bGH poly(A) signal: bovine growth hormone polyadenylation signal
   8640..8661    +  promoter       SV40 promoter (fragment): SV40 enhancer and early promoter
   8682..9110    +  rep_origin     f1 ori (sequence partly withheld): f1 bacteriophage origin of replication; arrow indicates direction of (+) strand synthesis
   9124..9453    +  promoter       SV40 promoter: SV40 enhancer and early promoter
   9501..9548    +  promoter       EM7 promoter: synthetic bacterial promoter&nbsp
   9567..9941    +  CDS            BleoR: antibiotic-binding protein; Sh ble from Streptoalloteichus hindustanus; confers resistance to bleomycin, phleomycin, and Zeocin™
   9951..10076   +  CDS            ble (fragment): BLE_KLEPN - Experimental evidence at protein level: Swiss-Prot protein existence level 1. Binding protein with a strong affinity to the bleomycin family of antibiotics. Binds to CL990; an antimitotic-antibiotic compound. From Klebsiella pneumoniae.
  10071..10192   +  polyA_signal   SV40 poly(A) signal: SV40 polyadenylation signal
  10263..10285   -  protein_bind   lac operator (fragment): The lac repressor binds to the lac operator to inhibit transcription in E. coli. This inhibition can be relieved by adding lactose or isopropyl-β-D-thiogalactopyranoside (IPTG). lac repressor encoded by lacI
  10289..10319   -  promoter       lac promoter: promoter for the E. coli lac operon
  10334..10355   -  protein_bind   CAP binding site: CAP binding activates transcription in the presence of cAMP. E. coli catabolite activator protein
  10368..10460   -  CDS            lacI (fragment): lac repressor; lacI; The lac repressor binds to the lac operator to inhibit transcription in E. coli. This inhibition can be relieved by adding lactose or isopropyl-β-D-thiogalactopyranoside (IPTG).
  10643..11231   -  rep_origin     ori: high-copy-number ColE1/pMB1/pBR322/pUC origin of replication
  11402..12262   -  CDS            AmpR: β-lactamase; bla; confers resistance to ampicillin, carbenicillin, and related antibiotics
  12263..12367   -  promoter       AmpR promoter: bla
  12426..12478   -  misc_feature   bom (fragment): basis of mobility region from pBR322
  12633..13012   +  enhancer       CMV enhancer: human cytomegalovirus immediate early enhancer
  13013..199     +  promoter       CMV promoter (across the origin): human cytomegalovirus (CMV) immediate early promoter
>Addgene plasmid #138693 | pLenti-Puro-sgNUAK2 | addgene full sequence | sequence record 272521 | Addgene NGS Result
TGATGCGGTTTTGGCAGTACATCAATGGGCGTGGATAGCGGTTTGACTCACGGGGATTTCCAAGTCTCCA
CCCCATTGACGTCAATGGGAGTTTGTTTTGGCACCAAAATCAACGGGACTTTCCAAAATGTCGTAACAAC
TCCGCCCCATTGACGCAAATGGGCGGTAGGCGTGTACGGTGGGAGGTCTATATAAGCAGCGCGTTTTGCC
TGTACTGGGTCTCTCTGGTTAGACCAGATCTGAGCCTGGGAGCTCTCTGGCTAACTAGGGAACCCACTGC
TTAAGCCTCAATAAAGCTTGCCTTGAGTGCTTCAAGTAGTGTGTGCCCGTCTGTTGTGTGACTCTGGTAA
CTAGAGATCCCTCAGACCCTTTTAGTCAGTGTGGAAAATCTCTAGCAGTGGCGCCCGAACAGGGACTTGA
AAGCGAAAGGGAAACCAGAGGAGCTCTCTCGACGCAGGACTCGGCTTGCTGAAGCGCGCACGGCAAGAGG
CGAGGGGCGGCGACTGGTGAGTACGCCAAAAATTTTGACTAGCGGAGGCTAGAAGGAGAGAGATGGGTGC
GAGAGCGTCAGTATTAAGCGGGGGAGAATTAGATCGCGATGGGAAAAAATTCGGTTAAGGCCAGGGGGAA
AGAAAAAATATAAATTAAAACATATAGTATGGGCAAGCAGGGAGCTAGAACGATTCGCAGTTAATCCTGG
CCTGTTAGAAACATCAGAAGGCTGTAGACAAATACTGGGACAGCTACAACCATCCCTTCAGACAGGATCA
GAAGAACTTAGATCATTATATAATACAGTAGCAACCCTCTATTGTGTGCATCAAAGGATAGAGATAAAAG
ACACCAAGGAAGCTTTAGACAAGATAGAGGAAGAGCAAAACAAAAGTAAGACCACCGCACAGCAAGCGGC
CGCTGATCTTCAGACCTGGAGGAGGAGATATGAGGGACAATTGGAGAAGTGAATTATATAAATATAAAGT
AGTAAAAATTGAACCATTAGGAGTAGCACCCACCAAGGCAAAGAGAAGAGTGGTGCAGAGAGAAAAAAGA
GCAGTGGGAATAGGAGCTTTGTTCCTTGGGTTCTTGGGAGCAGCAGGAAGCACTATGGGCGCAGCGTCAA
TGACGCTGACGGTACAGGCCAGACAATTATTGTCTGGTATAGTGCAGCAGCAGAACAATTTGCTGAGGGC
TATTGAGGCGCAACAGCATCTGTTGCAACTCACAGTCTGGGGCATCAAGCAGCTCCAGGCAAGAATCCTG
GCTGTGGAAAGATACCTAAAGGATCAACAGCTCCTGGGGATTTGGGGTTGCTCTGGAAAACTCATTTGCA
CCACTGCTGTGCCTTGGAATGCTAGTTGGAGTAATAAATCTCTGGAACAGATTTGGAATCACACGACCTG
GATGGAGTGGGACAGAGAAATTAACAATTACACAAGCTTAATACACTCCTTAATTGAAGAATCGCAAAAC
CAGCAAGAAAAGAATGAACAAGAATTATTGGAATTAGATAAATGGGCAAGTTTGTGGAATTGGTTTAACA
TAACAAATTGGCTGTGGTATATAAAATTATTCATAATGATAGTAGGAGGCTTGGTAGGTTTAAGAATAGT
TTTTGCTGTACTTTCTATAGTGAATAGAGTTAGGCAGGGATATTCACCATTATCGTTTCAGACCCACCTC
CCAACCCCGAGGGGACCCGACAGGCCCGAAGGAATAGAAGAAGAAGGTGGAGAGAGAGACAGAGACAGAT
CCATTCGATTAGTGAACGGATCGGCACTGCGTGCGCCAATTCTGCAGACAAATGGCAGTATTCATCCACA
ATTTTAAAAGAAAAGGGGGGATTGGGGGGTACAGTGCAGGGGAAAGAATAGTAGACATAATAGCAACAGA
CATACAAACTAAAGAATTACAAAAACAAATTACAAAAATTCAAAATTTTCGGGTTTATTACAGGGACAGC
AGAGATCCAGTTTGGTTAATTAAGGTACCGAGGGCCTATTTCCCATGATTCCTTCATATTTGCATATACG
ATACAAGGCTGTTAGAGAGATAATTAGAATTAATTTGACTGTAAACACAAAGATATTAGTACAAAATACG
TGACGTAGAAAGTAATAATTTCTTGGGTAGTTTGCAGTTTTAAAATTATGTTTTAAAATGGACTATCATA
TGCTTACCGTAACTTGAAAGTATTTCGATTTCTTGGCTTTATATATCTTGTGGAAAGGACGAAACACCGA
AGATCTGATGCACATACGGGTTTTAGAGCTAGAAATAGCAAGTTAAAATAAGGCTAGTCCGTTATCAACT
TGAAAAAGTGGCACCGAGTCGGTGCTTTTTTGAATTCGCTAGCTAGGTCTTGAAAGGAGTGGGAATTGGC
TCCGGTGCCCGTCAGTGGGCAGAGCGCACATCGCCCACAGTCCCCGAGAAGTTGGGGGGAGGGGTCGGCA
ATTGATCCGGTGCCTAGAGAAGGTGGCGCGGGGTAAACTGGGAAAGTGATGTCGTGTACTGGCTCCGCCT
TTTTCCCGAGGGTGGGGGAGAACCGTATATAAGTGCAGTAGTCGCCGTGAACGTTCTTTTTCGCAACGGG
TTTGCCGCCAGAACACAGGACCGGTTCTAGAGCGCTGCCACCATGGACAAGAAGTACAGCATCGGCCTGG
ACATCGGCACCAACTCTGTGGGCTGGGCCGTGATCACCGACGAGTACAAGGTGCCCAGCAAGAAATTCAA
GGTGCTGGGCAACACCGACCGGCACAGCATCAAGAAGAACCTGATCGGAGCCCTGCTGTTCGACAGCGGC
GAAACAGCCGAGGCCACCCGGCTGAAGAGAACCGCCAGAAGAAGATACACCAGACGGAAGAACCGGATCT
GCTATCTGCAAGAGATCTTCAGCAACGAGATGGCCAAGGTGGACGACAGCTTCTTCCACAGACTGGAAGA
GTCCTTCCTGGTGGAAGAGGATAAGAAGCACGAGCGGCACCCCATCTTCGGCAACATCGTGGACGAGGTG
GCCTACCACGAGAAGTACCCCACCATCTACCACCTGAGAAAGAAACTGGTGGACAGCACCGACAAGGCCG
ACCTGCGGCTGATCTATCTGGCCCTGGCCCACATGATCAAGTTCCGGGGCCACTTCCTGATCGAGGGCGA
CCTGAACCCCGACAACAGCGACGTGGACAAGCTGTTCATCCAGCTGGTGCAGACCTACAACCAGCTGTTC
GAGGAAAACCCCATCAACGCCAGCGGCGTGGACGCCAAGGCCATCCTGTCTGCCAGACTGAGCAAGAGCA
GACGGCTGGAAAATCTGATCGCCCAGCTGCCCGGCGAGAAGAAGAATGGCCTGTTCGGAAACCTGATTGC
CCTGAGCCTGGGCCTGACCCCCAACTTCAAGAGCAACTTCGACCTGGCCGAGGATGCCAAACTGCAGCTG
AGCAAGGACACCTACGACGACGACCTGGACAACCTGCTGGCCCAGATCGGCGACCAGTACGCCGACCTGT
TTCTGGCCGCCAAGAACCTGTCCGACGCCATCCTGCTGAGCGACATCCTGAGAGTGAACACCGAGATCAC
CAAGGCCCCCCTGAGCGCCTCTATGATCAAGAGATACGACGAGCACCACCAGGACCTGACCCTGCTGAAA
GCTCTCGTGCGGCAGCAGCTGCCTGAGAAGTACAAAGAGATTTTCTTCGACCAGAGCAAGAACGGCTACG
CCGGCTACATTGACGGCGGAGCCAGCCAGGAAGAGTTCTACAAGTTCATCAAGCCCATCCTGGAAAAGAT
GGACGGCACCGAGGAACTGCTCGTGAAGCTGAACAGAGAGGACCTGCTGCGGAAGCAGCGGACCTTCGAC
AACGGCAGCATCCCCCACCAGATCCACCTGGGAGAGCTGCACGCCATTCTGCGGCGGCAGGAAGATTTTT
ACCCATTCCTGAAGGACAACCGGGAAAAGATCGAGAAGATCCTGACCTTCCGCATCCCCTACTACGTGGG
CCCTCTGGCCAGGGGAAACAGCAGATTCGCCTGGATGACCAGAAAGAGCGAGGAAACCATCACCCCCTGG
AACTTCGAGGAAGTGGTGGACAAGGGCGCTTCCGCCCAGAGCTTCATCGAGCGGATGACCAACTTCGATA
AGAACCTGCCCAACGAGAAGGTGCTGCCCAAGCACAGCCTGCTGTACGAGTACTTCACCGTGTATAACGA
GCTGACCAAAGTGAAATACGTGACCGAGGGAATGAGAAAGCCCGCCTTCCTGAGCGGCGAGCAGAAAAAG
GCCATCGTGGACCTGCTGTTCAAGACCAACCGGAAAGTGACCGTGAAGCAGCTGAAAGAGGACTACTTCA
AGAAAATCGAGTGCTTCGACTCCGTGGAAATCTCCGGCGTGGAAGATCGGTTCAACGCCTCCCTGGGCAC
ATACCACGATCTGCTGAAAATTATCAAGGACAAGGACTTCCTGGACAATGAGGAAAACGAGGACATTCTG
GAAGATATCGTGCTGACCCTGACACTGTTTGAGGACAGAGAGATGATCGAGGAACGGCTGAAAACCTATG
CCCACCTGTTCGACGACAAAGTGATGAAGCAGCTGAAGCGGCGGAGATACACCGGCTGGGGCAGGCTGAG
CCGGAAGCTGATCAACGGCATCCGGGACAAGCAGTCCGGCAAGACAATCCTGGATTTCCTGAAGTCCGAC
GGCTTCGCCAACAGAAACTTCATGCAGCTGATCCACGACGACAGCCTGACCTTTAAAGAGGACATCCAGA
AAGCCCAGGTGTCCGGCCAGGGCGATAGCCTGCACGAGCACATTGCCAATCTGGCCGGCAGCCCCGCCAT
TAAGAAGGGCATCCTGCAGACAGTGAAGGTGGTGGACGAGCTCGTGAAAGTGATGGGCCGGCACAAGCCC
GAGAACATCGTGATCGAAATGGCCAGAGAGAACCAGACCACCCAGAAGGGACAGAAGAACAGCCGCGAGA
GAATGAAGCGGATCGAAGAGGGCATCAAAGAGCTGGGCAGCCAGATCCTGAAAGAACACCCCGTGGAAAA
CACCCAGCTGCAGAACGAGAAGCTGTACCTGTACTACCTGCAGAATGGGCGGGATATGTACGTGGACCAG
GAACTGGACATCAACCGGCTGTCCGACTACGATGTGGACCATATCGTGCCTCAGAGCTTTCTGAAGGACG
ACTCCATCGACAACAAGGTGCTGACCAGAAGCGACAAGAACCGGGGCAAGAGCGACAACGTGCCCTCCGA
AGAGGTCGTGAAGAAGATGAAGAACTACTGGCGGCAGCTGCTGAACGCCAAGCTGATTACCCAGAGAAAG
TTCGACAATCTGACCAAGGCCGAGAGAGGCGGCCTGAGCGAACTGGATAAGGCCGGCTTCATCAAGAGAC
AGCTGGTGGAAACCCGGCAGATCACAAAGCACGTGGCACAGATCCTGGACTCCCGGATGAACACTAAGTA
CGACGAGAATGACAAGCTGATCCGGGAAGTGAAAGTGATCACCCTGAAGTCCAAGCTGGTGTCCGATTTC
CGGAAGGATTTCCAGTTTTACAAAGTGCGCGAGATCAACAACTACCACCACGCCCACGACGCCTACCTGA
ACGCCGTCGTGGGAACCGCCCTGATCAAAAAGTACCCTAAGCTGGAAAGCGAGTTCGTGTACGGCGACTA
CAAGGTGTACGACGTGCGGAAGATGATCGCCAAGAGCGAGCAGGAAATCGGCAAGGCTACCGCCAAGTAC
TTCTTCTACAGCAACATCATGAACTTTTTCAAGACCGAGATTACCCTGGCCAACGGCGAGATCCGGAAGC
GGCCTCTGATCGAGACAAACGGCGAAACCGGGGAGATCGTGTGGGATAAGGGCCGGGATTTTGCCACCGT
GCGGAAAGTGCTGAGCATGCCCCAAGTGAATATCGTGAAAAAGACCGAGGTGCAGACAGGCGGCTTCAGC
AAAGAGTCTATCCTGCCCAAGAGGAACAGCGATAAGCTGATCGCCAGAAAGAAGGACTGGGACCCTAAGA
AGTACGGCGGCTTCGACAGCCCCACCGTGGCCTATTCTGTGCTGGTGGTGGCCAAAGTGGAAAAGGGCAA
GTCCAAGAAACTGAAGAGTGTGAAAGAGCTGCTGGGGATCACCATCATGGAAAGAAGCAGCTTCGAGAAG
AATCCCATCGACTTTCTGGAAGCCAAGGGCTACAAAGAAGTGAAAAAGGACCTGATCATCAAGCTGCCTA
AGTACTCCCTGTTCGAGCTGGAAAACGGCCGGAAGAGAATGCTGGCCTCTGCCGGCGAACTGCAGAAGGG
AAACGAACTGGCCCTGCCCTCCAAATATGTGAACTTCCTGTACCTGGCCAGCCACTATGAGAAGCTGAAG
GGCTCCCCCGAGGATAATGAGCAGAAACAGCTGTTTGTGGAACAGCACAAGCACTACCTGGACGAGATCA
TCGAGCAGATCAGCGAGTTCTCCAAGAGAGTGATCCTGGCCGACGCTAATCTGGACAAAGTGCTGTCCGC
CTACAACAAGCACCGGGATAAGCCCATCAGAGAGCAGGCCGAGAATATCATCCACCTGTTTACCCTGACC
AATCTGGGAGCCCCTGCCGCCTTCAAGTACTTTGACACCACCATCGACCGGAAGAGGTACACCAGCACCA
AAGAGGTGCTGGACGCCACCCTGATCCACCAGAGCATCACCGGCCTGTACGAGACACGGATCGACCTGTC
TCAGCTGGGAGGCGACAAGCGACCTGCCGCCACAAAGAAGGCTGGACAGGCTAAGAAGAAGAAAGATTAC
AAAGACGATGACGATAAGGGATCCGGCGCAACAAACTTCTCTCTGCTGAAACAAGCCGGAGATGTCGAAG
AGAATCCTGGACCGACCGAGTACAAGCCCACGGTGCGCCTCGCCACCCGCGACGACGTCCCCAGGGCCGT
ACGCACCCTCGCCGCCGCGTTCGCCGACTACCCCGCCACGCGCCACACCGTCGATCCGGACCGCCACATC
GAGCGGGTCACCGAGCTGCAAGAACTCTTCCTCACGCGCGTCGGGCTCGACATCGGCAAGGTGTGGGTCG
CGGACGACGGCGCCGCGGTGGCGGTCTGGACCACGCCGGAGAGCGTCGAAGCGGGGGCGGTGTTCGCCGA
GATCGGCCCGCGCATGGCCGAGTTGAGCGGTTCCCGGCTGGCCGCGCAGCAACAGATGGAAGGCCTCCTG
GCGCCGCACCGGCCCAAGGAGCCCGCGTGGTTCCTGGCCACCGTCGGAGTCTCGCCCGACCACCAGGGCA
AGGGTCTGGGCAGCGCCGTCGTGCTCCCCGGAGTGGAGGCGGCCGAGCGCGCCGGGGTGCCCGCCTTCCT
GGAGACCTCCGCGCCCCGCAACCTCCCCTTCTACGAGCGGCTCGGCTTCACCGTCACCGCCGACGTCGAG
GTGCCCGAAGGACCGCGCACCTGGTGCATGACCCGCAAGCCCGGTGCCTGAACGCGTTAAGTCGACAATC
AACCTCTGGATTACAAAATTTGTGAAAGATTGACTGGTATTCTTAACTATGTTGCTCCTTTTACGCTATG
TGGATACGCTGCTTTAATGCCTTTGTATCATGCTATTGCTTCCCGTATGGCTTTCATTTTCTCCTCCTTG
TATAAATCCTGGTTGCTGTCTCTTTATGAGGAGTTGTGGCCCGTTGTCAGGCAACGTGGCGTGGTGTGCA
CTGTGTTTGCTGACGCAACCCCCACTGGTTGGGGCATTGCCACCACCTGTCAGCTCCTTTCCGGGACTTT
CGCTTTCCCCCTCCCTATTGCCACGGCGGAACTCATCGCCGCCTGCCTTGCCCGCTGCTGGACAGGGGCT
CGGCTGTTGGGCACTGACAATTCCGTGGTGTTGTCGGGGAAATCATCGTCCTTTCCTTGGCTGCTCGCCT
GTGTTGCCACCTGGATTCTGCGCGGGACGTCCTTCTGCTACGTCCCTTCGGCCCTCAATCCAGCGGACCT
TCCTTCCCGCGGCCTGCTGCCGGCTCTGCGGCCTCTTCCGCGTCTTCGCCTTCGCCCTCAGACGAGTCGG
ATCTCCCTTTGGGCCGCCTCCCCGCGTCGACTTTAAGACCAATGACTTACAAGGCAGCTGTAGATCTTAG
CCACTTTTTAAAAGAAAAGGGGGGACTGGAAGGGCTAATTCACTCCCAACGAAGACAAGATCTGCTTTTT
GCTTGTACTGGGTCTCTCTGGTTAGACCAGATCTGAGCCTGGGAGCTCTCTGGCTAACTAGGGAACCCAC
TGCTTAAGCCTCAATAAAGCTTGCCTTGAGTGCTTCAAGTAGTGTGTGCCCGTCTGTTGTGTGACTCTGG
TAACTAGAGATCCCTCAGACCCTTTTAGTCAGTGTGGAAAATCTCTAGCAGGGCCCGTTTAAACCCGCTG
ATCAGCCTCGACTGTGCCTTCTAGTTGCCAGCCATCTGTTGTTTGCCCCTCCCCCGTGCCTTCCTTGACC
CTGGAAGGTGCCACTCCCACTGTCCTTTCCTAATAAAATGAGGAAATTGCATCGCATTGTCTGAGTAGGT
GTCATTCTATTCTGGGGGGTGGGGTGGGGCAGGACAGCAAGGGGGAGGATTGGGAAGACAATAGCAGGCA
TGCTGGGGATGCGGTGGGCTCTATGGCTTCTGAGGCGGAAAGAACCAGCTGGGGCTCTAGGGGGTATCCC
C
[124 nt withheld, positions 8682-8805]
C
[91 nt withheld, positions 8807-8897]
A
[49 nt withheld, positions 8899-8947]
CCTTTGACGTTGGAGTCCACGTTCTTT
[37 nt withheld, positions 8975-9011]
ACCCTATCTCGGTCTATTCTTTTGATTTATAAGGGATTTTGCCGATTTCGGCCTATTGGTTAAAAAATGA
GCTGATTTAACAAAAATTTAACGCGAATTAATTCTGTGGAATGTGTGTCAGTTAGGGTGTGGAAAGTCCC
CAGGCTCCCCAGCAGGCAGAAGTATGCAAAGCATGCATCTCAATTAGTCAGCAACCAGGTGTGGAAAGTC
CCCAGGCTCCCCAGCAGGCAGAAGTATGCAAAGCATGCATCTCAATTAGTCAGCAACCATAGTCCCGCCC
CTAACTCCGCCCATCCCGCCCCTAACTCCGCCCAGTTCCGCCCATTCTCCGCCCCATGGCTGACTAATTT
TTTTTATTTATGCAGAGGCCGAGGCCGCCTCTGCCTCTGAGCTATTCCAGAAGTAGTGAGGAGGCTTTTT
TGGAGGCCTAGGCTTTTGCAAAAAGCTCCCGGGAGCTTGTATATCCATTTTCGGATCTGATCAGCACGTG
TTGACAATTAATCATCGGCATAGTATATCGGCATAGTATAATACGACAAGGTGAGGAACTAAACCATGGC
CAAGTTGACCAGTGCCGTTCCGGTGCTCACCGCGCGCGACGTCGCCGGAGCGGTCGAGTTCTGGACCGAC
CGGCTCGGGTTCTCCCGGGACTTCGTGGAGGACGACTTCGCCGGTGTGGTCCGGGACGACGTGACCCTGT
TCATCAGCGCGGTCCAGGACCAGGTGGTGCCGGACAACACCCTGGCCTGGGTGTGGGTGCGCGGCCTGGA
CGAGCTGTACGCCGAGTGGTCGGAGGTCGTGTCCACGAACTTCCGGGACGCCTCCGGGCCGGCCATGACC
GAGATCGGCGAGCAGCCGTGGGGGCGGGAGTTCGCCCTGCGCGACCCGGCCGGCAACTGCGTGCACTTCG
TGGCCGAGGAGCAGGACTGACACGTGCTACGAGATTTCGATTCCACCGCCGCCTTCTATGAAAGGTTGGG
CTTCGGAATCGTTTTCCGGGACGCCGGCTGGATGATCCTCCAGCGCGGGGATCTCATGCTGGAGTTCTTC
GCCCACCCCAACTTGTTTATTGCAGCTTATAATGGTTACAAATAAAGCAATAGCATCACAAATTTCACAA
ATAAAGCATTTTTTTCACTGCATTCTAGTTGTGGTTTGTCCAAACTCATCAATGTATCTTATCATGTCTG
TATACCGTCGACCTCTAGCTAGAGCTTGGCGTAATCATGGTCATAGCTGTTTCCTGTGTGAAATTGTTAT
CCGCTCACAATTCCACACAACATACGAGCCGGAAGCATAAAGTGTAAAGCCTGGGGTGCCTAATGAGTGA
GCTAACTCACATTAATTGCGTTGCGCTCACTGCCCGCTTTCCAGTCGGGAAACCTGTCGTGCCAGCTGCA
TTAATGAATCGGCCAACGCGCGGGGAGAGGCGGTTTGCGTATTGGGCGCTCTTCCGCTTCCTCGCTCACT
GACTCGCTGCGCTCGGTCGTTCGGCTGCGGCGAGCGGTATCAGCTCACTCAAAGGCGGTAATACGGTTAT
CCACAGAATCAGGGGATAACGCAGGAAAGAACATGTGAGCAAAAGGCCAGCAAAAGGCCAGGAACCGTAA
AAAGGCCGCGTTGCTGGCGTTTTTCCATAGGCTCCGCCCCCCTGACGAGCATCACAAAAATCGACGCTCA
AGTCAGAGGTGGCGAAACCCGACAGGACTATAAAGATACCAGGCGTTTCCCCCTGGAAGCTCCCTCGTGC
GCTCTCCTGTTCCGACCCTGCCGCTTACCGGATACCTGTCCGCCTTTCTCCCTTCGGGAAGCGTGGCGCT
TTCTCATAGCTCACGCTGTAGGTATCTCAGTTCGGTGTAGGTCGTTCGCTCCAAGCTGGGCTGTGTGCAC
GAACCCCCCGTTCAGCCCGACCGCTGCGCCTTATCCGGTAACTATCGTCTTGAGTCCAACCCGGTAAGAC
ACGACTTATCGCCACTGGCAGCAGCCACTGGTAACAGGATTAGCAGAGCGAGGTATGTAGGCGGTGCTAC
AGAGTTCTTGAAGTGGTGGCCTAACTACGGCTACACTAGAAGAACAGTATTTGGTATCTGCGCTCTGCTG
AAGCCAGTTACCTTCGGAAAAAGAGTTGGTAGCTCTTGATCCGGCAAACAAACCACCGCTGGTAGCGGTG
GTTTTTTTGTTTGCAAGCAGCAGATTACGCGCAGAAAAAAAGGATCTCAAGAAGATCCTTTGATCTTTTC
TACGGGGTCTGACGCTCAGTGGAACGAAAACTCACGTTAAGGGATTTTGGTCATGAGATTATCAAAAAGG
ATCTTCACCTAGATCCTTTTAAATTAAAAATGAAGTTTTAAATCAATCTAAAGTATATATGAGTAAACTT
GGTCTGACAGTTACCAATGCTTAATCAGTGAGGCACCTATCTCAGCGATCTGTCTATTTCGTTCATCCAT
AGTTGCCTGACTCCCCGTCGTGTAGATAACTACGATACGGGAGGGCTTACCATCTGGCCCCAGTGCTGCA
ATGATACCGCGAGACCCACGCTCACCGGCTCCAGATTTATCAGCAATAAACCAGCCAGCCGGAAGGGCCG
AGCGCAGAAGTGGTCCTGCAACTTTATCCGCCTCCATCCAGTCTATTAATTGTTGCCGGGAAGCTAGAGT
AAGTAGTTCGCCAGTTAATAGTTTGCGCAACGTTGTTGCCATTGCTACAGGCATCGTGGTGTCACGCTCG
TCGTTTGGTATGGCTTCATTCAGCTCCGGTTCCCAACGATCAAGGCGAGTTACATGATCCCCCATGTTGT
GCAAAAAAGCGGTTAGCTCCTTCGGTCCTCCGATCGTTGTCAGAAGTAAGTTGGCCGCAGTGTTATCACT
CATGGTTATGGCAGCACTGCATAATTCTCTTACTGTCATGCCATCCGTAAGATGCTTTTCTGTGACTGGT
GAGTACTCAACCAAGTCATTCTGAGAATAGTGTATGCGGCGACCGAGTTGCTCTTGCCCGGCGTCAATAC
GGGATAATACCGCGCCACATAGCAGAACTTTAAAAGTGCTCATCATTGGAAAACGTTCTTCGGGGCGAAA
ACTCTCAAGGATCTTACCGCTGTTGAGATCCAGTTCGATGTAACCCACTCGTGCACCCAACTGATCTTCA
GCATCTTTTACTTTCACCAGCGTTTCTGGGTGAGCAAAAACAGGAAGGCAAAATGCCGCAAAAAAGGGAA
TAAGGGCGACACGGAAATGTTGAATACTCATACTCTTCCTTTTTCAATATTATTGAAGCATTTATCAGGG
TTATTGTCTCATGAGCGGATACATATTTGAATGTATTTAGAAAAATAAACAAATAGGGGTTCCGCGCACA
TTTCCCCGAAAAGTGCCACCTGACGTCGACGGATCGGGAGATCTCCCGATCCCCTATGGTGCACTCTCAG
TACAATCTGCTCTGATGCCGCATAGTTAAGCCAGTATCTGCTCCCTGCTTGTGTGTTGGAGGTCGCTGAG
TAGTGCGCGAGCAAAATTTAAGCTACAACAAGGCAAGGCTTGACCGACAATTGCATGAAGAATCTGCTTA
GGGTTAGGCGTTTTGCGCTGCTTCGCGATGTACGGGCCAGATATACGCGTTGACATTGATTATTGACTAG
TTATTAATAGTAATCAATTACGGGGTCATTAGTTCATAGCCCATATATGGAGTTCCGCGTTACATAACTT
ACGGTAAATGGCCCGCCTGGCTGACCGCCCAACGACCCCCGCCCATTGACGTCAATAATGACGTATGTTC
CCATAGTAACGCCAATAGGGACTTTCCATTGACGTCAATGGGTGGAGTATTTACGGTAAACTGCCCACTT
GGCAGTACATCAAGTGTATCATATGCCAAGTACGCCCCCTATTGACGTCAATGACGGTAAATGGCCCGCC
TGGCATTATGCCCAGTACATGACCTTATGGGACTTTCCTACTTGGCAGTACATCTACGTATTAGTCATCG
CTATTACCATGG
