>Addgene plasmid #138693 | pLenti-Puro-sgNUAK2 | depositor partial sequence | sequence record 268017 | hU6 FWD Sequence
CCCGAATTCGATTTCTTGGCTTTATATATCTTGTGGAAGGACGAAACACCGAAGATCTGATGCACATACG
GGTTTTAGAGCTAGAAATAGCAAGTTAAAATAAGGCTAGTCCGTTATCAACTTGAAAAAGTGGCACCGAG
TCGGTGCTTTTTTGAATTCGCTAGCTAGGTCTTGAAAGGAGTGGGAATTGGCTCCGGTGCCCGTCAGTGG
GCAGAGCGCACATCGCCCACAGTCCCCGAGAAGTTGGGGGGAGGGGTCGGCAATTGATCCGGTGCCTAGA
GAAGGTGGCGCGGGGTAAACTGGGAAAGTGATGTCGTGTACTGGCTCCGCCTTTTTCCCGAGGGTGGGGG
AGAACCGTATATAAGTGCAGTAGTCGCCGTGAACGTTCTTTTTCGCAACGGGTTTGCCGCCAGAACACAG
GACCGGTTCTAGAGCGCTGCCACCATGGACAAGAAGTACAGCATCGGCCTGGACATCGGCACCAACTCTG
TGGGCTGGGCCGTGATCACCGACGAGTACAAGGTGCCCAGCAAGAAATTCAAGGTGCTGGGCAACACCGA
CCGGCACAGCATCAAGAAGAACCTGATCGGAGCCCTGCTGTTCGACAGCGGCGAAACAGCCGAGGCCACC
CGGCTGAAGAGAACCGCCAGAAGAAGATACACCAGACGGAAGAACCGGATCTGCTATCTGCAAGAGATCT
TCAGCAACGAGATGGCCAAGGTGGACGACAGCTTCTTCCACAGACTGGAAGAGTCCTTCCTGGTGGAAGA
GGATAAGAAGCACGAGCGGCACCCCATCTTCGGCAACATCGTGGACGAGGTGGCCTACCACGAGAAGTAC
CCCACCATCTACCACCTGAGAAAGAAACTGGTGGACAGCACCGACAAGCCGACCTGCGGCTGATCTATCT
GGCCCTGGCCCACATGATCAAGTTCCGGGGCCACTTCCTGATCGAGGGCGACCTGAACCCCGACACAGCG
ACGTGGACAGCTGTTCATCCAGCTGGTGCAGACTACACAGCTGTTCGAGGAACCCATCACGCAGCGGCGT
GACGCAGCATCTGTCTGCAGACTGAGCAGAGCAGACGCTGAAATCTGATCGGCAGCTGCCGGCAGAAGAG
ATGNCTGTCGGAACTGATGCCTGAGCTGGGCTGACCCACTTCAGAGC
